Addgene plasmid #113020: pHR GFP-CaaX
Purpose: for lentivirus production of GFP-CaaX
Depositing lab: Ron Vale. Depositing organization: University of California, San Francisco (UCSF). Publication: Chimeric antigen receptors that trigger phagocytosis. Morrissey MA, Williamson AP, Steinbach AM, Roberts EW, Kern N, Headley MB, Vale R. Elife. 2018 Jun 4;7. pii: 36688. doi: 10.7554/eLife.36688. 36688 PubMed 29862966.
Backbone
  Vector backbone: pHR
  Vector type: Mammalian Expression, Lentiviral
Growth in bacteria
  Bacterial resistance: Ampicillin, 100 μg/mL
  Growth temperature: 37°C
  Growth strain: NEB Stable
  Copy number: High Copy
Gene/Insert
  Gene/Insert name: GFP-CaaX
Terms and licenses: Academic/Nonprofit Terms; Industry Terms: Not Available to Industry
How to cite: pHR GFP-CaaX was a gift from Ron Vale (Addgene plasmid # 113020 ; http://n2t.net/addgene:113020 ; RRID:Addgene_113020)
