[The description below was written by a language model from this plasmid's Addgene catalogue record and pLannotate feature annotations shown in this document.]
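Description:
pHR GFP-CaaX is a lentiviral transfer plasmid built on the pHR backbone, intended for producing lentivirus that delivers a GFP-CaaX reporter into mammalian cells. It is propagated in E. coli as a high-copy plasmid through a ColE1/pUC-type origin and is selected with ampicillin via the AmpR (β-lactamase) gene. The backbone also carries remnants of older vector lineages that lie outside the viral genome. These include fragments of TcR, bom, rop and lacI, and an SV40 promoter-driven gpt region followed by the SV40 small t intron and poly(A) signal. The gpt coding sequence is annotated only as fragments, so it should not be assumed to be a usable marker.

The HIV-1-derived transfer cassette runs from a truncated 5' LTR through the Ψ packaging signal with a partial gag sequence, the Rev response element for Rev-dependent nuclear export of the genomic RNA, and the cPPT/CTS, which aids nuclear import of the reverse-transcribed genome. An internal spleen focus-forming virus (SFFV) promoter then drives the EGFP open reading frame. The short unannotated stretch between EGFP and the downstream cloning-site remnants presumably holds the CaaX motif named in the record. A CaaX box is a C-terminal prenylation signal that anchors a protein to cellular membranes, though the feature table does not annotate it or state its source. A WPRE follows to enhance transcript stability and expression. The cassette ends in a ΔU3 self-inactivating 3' LTR, which disables LTR promoter activity after integration.

The plasmid encodes no viral structural or enzymatic proteins, so it must be used with separate packaging and envelope plasmids. It serves to generate cells stably expressing a membrane-targeted green fluorescent marker, and was deposited alongside work on engineered phagocytic receptors.
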