Features (pLannotate 1.2.2; 34 found; start..end, strand, type, name):
     38..106     +  CDS            nef (fragment): NEF_HV1Z2 - Experimental evidence at protein level: Swiss-Prot protein existence level 1. Extracellular Nef protein targets CD4(+) T-lymphocytes for apoptosis by interacting with CXCR4 surface receptors. From Human immunodeficiency virus type 1 group M subtype D (isolate Z2/CDC-Z34) (HIV-1).
    108..341     +  LTR            3' LTR (ΔU3): self-inactivating 3' long terminal repeat (LTR) from HIV-1
    366..384     -  promoter       SP6 promoter: promoter for bacteriophage SP6 RNA polymerase
    612..891     +  CDS            TcR (fragment): tetracycline efflux protein; tet; confers resistance to tetracycline
    892..940     -  misc_feature   bom (fragment): basis of mobility region from pBR322
   1042..1077    -  CDS            rop (fragment): Rop protein, which maintains plasmids at low copy number; rop
   1172..1276    +  promoter       AmpR promoter: bla
   1277..2137    +  CDS            AmpR: β-lactamase; bla; confers resistance to ampicillin, carbenicillin, and related antibiotics
   2308..2896    +  rep_origin     ori: high-copy-number ColE1/pMB1/pBR322/pUC origin of replication
   3079..3135    +  CDS            lacI (fragment): lac repressor; lacI; The lac repressor binds to the lac operator to inhibit transcription in E. coli. This inhibition can be relieved by adding lactose or isopropyl-β-D-thiogalactopyranoside (IPTG).
   3142..3471    +  promoter       SV40 promoter: SV40 enhancer and early promoter
   3671..3790    +  CDS            gpt (fragment): XGPT_ECOLI - Also known as gpp, gxu. Experimental evidence at protein level: Swiss-Prot protein existence level 1. Purine salvage pathway enzyme that catalyzes the transfer of the ribosyl-5-phosphate group from 5-phospho-alpha-D-ribose 1- diphosphate (PRPP) to the N9 position of the 6-oxopurines guanine and xanthine to form the corresponding ribonucleotides GMP (guanosine 5'- monophosphate) and XMP (xanthosine 5'-monophosphate), with the release of PPi. To a lesser extent, also acts on hypoxanthine (PubMed:9100006, PubMed:3886014). Does not ribophosphorylate adenine (PubMed:3886014). From Esch
   3790..4125    +  CDS            gpt (fragment): XGPT_ECOLI - Also known as gpp, gxu. Experimental evidence at protein level: Swiss-Prot protein existence level 1. Purine salvage pathway enzyme that catalyzes the transfer of the ribosyl-5-phosphate group from 5-phospho-alpha-D-ribose 1- diphosphate (PRPP) to the N9 position of the 6-oxopurines guanine and xanthine to form the corresponding ribonucleotides GMP (guanosine 5'- monophosphate) and XMP (xanthosine 5'-monophosphate), with the release of PPi. To a lesser extent, also acts on hypoxanthine (PubMed:9100006, PubMed:3886014). Does not ribophosphorylate adenine (PubMed:3886014). From Esch
   4220..4525    +  CDS            frsA (fragment): FRSA_ECOLI - Also known as yafA. Experimental evidence at protein level: Swiss-Prot protein existence level 1. Catalyzes the hydrolysis of esters (PubMed:15808744). Displays esterase activity toward pNP-butyrate (PubMed:15808744). May stimulate mixed-acid fermentation by acting as a fermentation/respiration switch that down-regulates respiration and up- regulates fermentation rates (PubMed:15169777). From Escherichia coli (strain K12).
   4529..4603    +  CDS            small t antigen (fragment): SV40 (simian virus 40) small t antigen
   4605..4670    +  intron         small t intron: SV40 (simian virus 40) small t antigen intron
   4800..4820    +  CDS            SV40 NLS: nuclear localization signal of SV40 (simian virus 40) large T antigen
   5139..5222    +  CDS            large T antigen (fragment): large T antigen from SV40 (simian virus 40)
   5245..5379    +  polyA_signal   SV40 poly(A) signal: SV40 polyadenylation signal
   5546..5875    +  CDS            nef (fragment): NEF_HV1BR - Experimental evidence at protein level: Swiss-Prot protein existence level 1. Extracellular Nef protein targets CD4(+) T-lymphocytes for apoptosis by interacting with CXCR4 surface receptors (PubMed:14990729). From Human immunodeficiency virus type 1 group M subtype B (isolate BRU/LAI) (HIV-1).
   5923..6180    +  LTR            5' LTR (truncated): truncated 5' long terminal repeat (LTR) from HIV-1
   6227..6352    +  misc_feature   HIV-1 Ψ: packaging signal of human immunodeficiency virus type 1
   6336..6674    +  CDS            HIV-1 gag (fragment): gag protein from human immunodeficiency virus 1; gag
   6849..7082    +  misc_feature   RRE: The Rev response element (RRE) of HIV-1 allows for Rev-dependent mRNA export from the nucleus to the cytoplasm.
   7459..7559    +  CDS            Rev (fragment): human immunodeficiency virus 1 (HIV-1) Rev protein; rev; enhances nuclear export of unspliced and incompletely spliced viral mRNAs
   7596..7713    +  misc_feature   cPPT/CTS: central polypurine tract and central termination sequence of HIV-1
   7750..7782    -  misc_feature   MCS (fragment): pBluescript multiple cloning site
   7866..8273    +  promoter       SFFV promoter: spleen focus-forming virus long terminal repeat (LTR) promoter
   8326..8342    +  misc_feature   MCS (fragment): multiple cloning site
   8343..9059    +  CDS            EGFP: EGFP is a basic (constitutively fluorescent) green fluorescent protein published in 1996, derived from Aequorea victoria. It is reported to be a rapidly-maturing weak dimer with moderate acid sensitivity.
   9139..9169    +  misc_feature   MCS (fragment): pUC18/19 multiple cloning site
   9170..9188    +  misc_feature   MCS (fragment): pBluescript multiple cloning site
   9188..9776    +  misc_feature   WPRE: woodchuck hepatitis virus posttranscriptional regulatory element
   9777..21      +  misc_feature   MCS (fragment) (across the origin): pBluescript multiple cloning site
>Addgene plasmid #113020 | pHR GFP-CaaX | addgene full sequence | sequence record 374476 | Addgene NGS Result
CGATACCGTCGACCTCGAGGGAATTAATTCGAGCTCGGTACCTTTAAGACCAATGACTTACAAGGCAGCT
GTAGATCTTAGCCACTTTTTAAAAGAAAAGGGGGGACTGGAAGGGCTAATTCACTCCCAACGAAGACAAG
ATCTGCTTTTTGCTTGTACTGGGTCTCTCTGGTTAGACCAGATCTGAGCCTGGGAGCTCTCTGGCTAACT
AGGGAACCCACTGCTTAAGCCTCAATAAAGCTTGCCTTGAGTGCTTCAAGTAGTGTGTGCCCGTCTGTTG
TGTGACTCTGGTAACTAGAGATCCCTCAGACCCTTTTAGTCAGTGTGGAAAATCTCTAGCAGCATCTAGA
ATTAATTCCGTGTATTCTATAGTGTCACCTAAATCGTATGTGTATGATACATAAGGTTATGTATTAATTG
TAGCCGCGTTCTAACGACAATATGTACAAGCCTAATTGTGTAGCATCTGGCTTACTGAAGCAGACCCTAT
CATCTCTCTCGTAAACTGCCGTCAGAGTCGGTTTGGTTGGACGAACCTTCTGAGTTTCTGGTAACGCCGT
CCCGCACCCGGAAATGGTCAGCGAACCAATCAGCAGGGTCATCGCTAGCCAGATCCTCTACGCCGGACGC
ATCGTGGCCGGCATCACCGGCGCCACAGGTGCGGTTGCTGGCGCCTATATCGCCGACATCACCGATGGGG
AAGATCGGGCTCGCCACTTCGGGCTCATGAGCGCTTGTTTCGGCGTGGGTATGGTGGCAGGCCCCGTGGC
CGGGGGACTGTTGGGCGCCATCTCCTTGCATGCACCATTCCTTGCGGCGGCGGTGCTCAACGGCCTCAAC
CTACTACTGGGCTGCTTCCTAATGCAGGAGTCGCATAAGGGAGAGCGTCGAATGGTGCACTCTCAGTACA
ATCTGCTCTGATGCCGCATAGTTAAGCCAGCCCCGACACCCGCCAACACCCGCTGACGCGCCCTGACGGG
CTTGTCTGCTCCCGGCATCCGCTTACAGACAAGCTGTGACCGTCTCCGGGAGCTGCATGTGTCAGAGGTT
TTCACCGTCATCACCGAAACGCGCGAGACGAAAGGGCCTCGTGATACGCCTATTTTTATAGGTTAATGTC
ATGATAATAATGGTTTCTTAGACGTCAGGTGGCACTTTTCGGGGAAATGTGCGCGGAACCCCTATTTGTT
TATTTTTCTAAATACATTCAAATATGTATCCGCTCATGAGACAATAACCCTGATAAATGCTTCAATAATA
TTGAAAAAGGAAGAGTATGAGTATTCAACATTTCCGTGTCGCCCTTATTCCCTTTTTTGCGGCATTTTGC
CTTCCTGTTTTTGCTCACCCAGAAACGCTGGTGAAAGTAAAAGATGCTGAAGATCAGTTGGGTGCACGAG
TGGGTTACATCGAACTGGATCTCAACAGCGGTAAGATCCTTGAGAGTTTTCGCCCCGAAGAACGTTTTCC
AATGATGAGCACTTTTAAAGTTCTGCTATGTGGCGCGGTATTATCCCGTATTGACGCCGGGCAAGAGCAA
CTCGGTCGCCGCATACACTATTCTCAGAATGACTTGGTTGAGTACTCACCAGTCACAGAAAAGCATCTTA
CGGATGGCATGACAGTAAGAGAATTATGCAGTGCTGCCATAACCATGAGTGATAACACTGCGGCCAACTT
ACTTCTGACAACGATCGGAGGACCGAAGGAGCTAACCGCTTTTTTGCACAACATGGGGGATCATGTAACT
CGCCTTGATCGTTGGGAACCGGAGCTGAATGAAGCCATACCAAACGACGAGCGTGACACCACGATGCCTG
TAGCAATGGCAACAACGTTGCGCAAACTATTAACTGGCGAACTACTTACTCTAGCTTCCCGGCAACAATT
AATAGACTGGATGGAGGCGGATAAAGTTGCAGGACCACTTCTGCGCTCGGCCCTTCCGGCTGGCTGGTTT
ATTGCTGATAAATCTGGAGCCGGTGAGCGTGGGTCTCGCGGTATCATTGCAGCACTGGGGCCAGATGGTA
AGCCCTCCCGTATCGTAGTTATCTACACGACGGGGAGTCAGGCAACTATGGATGAACGAAATAGACAGAT
CGCTGAGATAGGTGCCTCACTGATTAAGCATTGGTAACTGTCAGACCAAGTTTACTCATATATACTTTAG
ATTGATTTAAAACTTCATTTTTAATTTAAAAGGATCTAGGTGAAGATCCTTTTTGATAATCTCATGACCA
AAATCCCTTAACGTGAGTTTTCGTTCCACTGAGCGTCAGACCCCGTAGAAAAGATCAAAGGATCTTCTTG
AGATCCTTTTTTTCTGCGCGTAATCTGCTGCTTGCAAACAAAAAAACCACCGCTACCAGCGGTGGTTTGT
TTGCCGGATCAAGAGCTACCAACTCTTTTTCCGAAGGTAACTGGCTTCAGCAGAGCGCAGATACCAAATA
CTGTTCTTCTAGTGTAGCCGTAGTTAGGCCACCACTTCAAGAACTCTGTAGCACCGCCTACATACCTCGC
TCTGCTAATCCTGTTACCAGTGGCTGCTGCCAGTGGCGATAAGTCGTGTCTTACCGGGTTGGACTCAAGA
CGATAGTTACCGGATAAGGCGCAGCGGTCGGGCTGAACGGGGGGTTCGTGCACACAGCCCAGCTTGGAGC
GAACGACCTACACCGAACTGAGATACCTACAGCGTGAGCTATGAGAAAGCGCCACGCTTCCCGAAGGGAG
AAAGGCGGACAGGTATCCGGTAAGCGGCAGGGTCGGAACAGGAGAGCGCACGAGGGAGCTTCCAGGGGGA
AACGCCTGGTATCTTTATAGTCCTGTCGGGTTTCGCCACCTCTGACTTGAGCGTCGATTTTTGTGATGCT
CGTCAGGGGGGCGGAGCCTATGGAAAAACGCCAGCAACGCGGCCTTTTTACGGTTCCTGGCCTTTTGCTG
GCCTTTTGCTCACATGTTCTTTCCTGCGTTATCCCCTGATTCTGTGGATAACCGTATTACCGCCTTTGAG
TGAGCTGATACCGCTCGCCGCAGCCGAACGACCGAGCGCAGCGAGTCAGTGAGCGAGGAAGCGGAAGAGC
GCCCAATACGCAAACCGCCTCTCCCCGCGCGTTGGCCGATTCATTAATGCAGCTGTGGAATGTGTGTCAG
TTAGGGTGTGGAAAGTCCCCAGGCTCCCCAGCAGGCAGAAGTATGCAAAGCATGCATCTCAATTAGTCAG
CAACCAGGTGTGGAAAGTCCCCAGGCTCCCCAGCAGGCAGAAGTATGCAAAGCATGCATCTCAATTAGTC
AGCAACCATAGTCCCGCCCCTAACTCCGCCCATCCCGCCCCTAACTCCGCCCAGTTCCGCCCATTCTCCG
CCCCATGGCTGACTAATTTTTTTTATTTATGCAGAGGCCGAGGCCGCCTCGGCCTCTGAGCTATTCCAGA
AGTAGTGAGGAGGCTTTTTTGGAGGCCTAGGCTTTTGCAAAAAGCTTGGACACAAGACAGGCTTGCGAGA
TATGTTTGAGAATACCACTTTATCCCGCGTCAGGGAGAGGCAGTGCGTAAAAAGACGCGGACTCATGTGA
AATACTGGTTTTTAGTGCGCCAGATCTCTATAATCTCGCGCAACCTATTTTCCCCTCGAACACTTTTTAA
GCCGTAGATAAACAGGCTGGGACACTTCACATGAGCGAAAAATACATCGTCACCTGGGACATGTTGCAGA
TCCATGCACGTAAACTCGCAAGCCGACTGATGCCTTCTGAACAATGGAAAGGCATTATTGCCGTAAGCCG
TGGCGGTCTGTACCGGGTGCGTTACTGGCGCGTGAACTGGGTATTCGTCATGTCGATACCGTTTGTATTT
CCAGCTACGATCACGACAACCAGCGCGAGCTTAAAGTGCTGAAACGCGCAGAAGGCGATGGCGAAGGCTT
CATCGTTATTGATGACCTGGTGGATACCGGTGGTACTGCGGTTGCGATTCGTGAAATGTATCCAAAAGCG
CACTTTGTCACCATCTTCGCAAAACCGGCTGGTCGTCCGCTGGTTGATGACTATGTTGTTGATATCCCGC
AAGATACCTGGATTGAACAGCCGTGGGATATGGGCGTCGTATTCGTCCCGCCAATCTCCGGTCGCTAATC
TTTTCAACGCCTGGCACTGCCGGGCGTTGTTCTTTTTAACTTCAGGCGGGTTACAATAGTTTCCAGTAAG
TATTCTGGAGGCTGCATCCATGACACAGGCAAACCTGAGCGAAACCCTGTTCAAACCCCGCTTTAAACAT
CCTGAAACCTCGACGCTAGTCCGCCGCTTTAATCACGGCGCACAACCGCCTGTGCAGTCGGCCCTTGATG
GTAAAACCATCCCTCACTGGTATCGCATGATTAACCGTCTGATGTGGATCTGGCGCGGCATTGACCCACG
CGAAATCCTCGACGTCCAGGCACGTATTGTGATGAGCGATGCCGAACGTACCGACGATGATTTATACGAT
ACGGTGATTGGCTACCGTGGCGGCAACTGGATTTATGAGTGGGCCCCGGATCTTTGTGAAGGAACCTTAC
TTCTGTGGTGTGACATAATTGGACAAACTACCTACAGAGATTTAAAGCTCTAAGGTAAATATAAAATTTT
TAAGTGTATAATGTGTTAAACTACTGATTCTAATTGTTTGTGTATTTTAGATTCCAACCTATGGAACTGA
TGAATGGGAGCAGTGGTGGAATGCCTTTAATGAGGAAAACCTGTTTTGCTCAGAAGAAATGCCATCTAGT
GATGATGAGGCTACTGCTGACTCTCAACATTCTACTCCTCCAAAAAAGAAGAGAAAGGTAGAAGACCCCA
AGGACTTTCCTTCAGAATTGCTAAGTTTTTTGAGTCATGCTGTGTTTAGTAATAGAACTCTTGCTTGCTT
TGCTATTTACACCACAAAGGAAAAAGCTGCACTGCTATACAAGAAAATTATGGAAAAATATTCTGTAACC
TTTATAAGTAGGCATAACAGTTATAATCATAACATACTGTTTTTTCTTACTCCACACAGGCATAGAGTGT
CTGCTATTAATAACTATGCTCAAAAATTGTGTACCTTTAGCTTTTTAATTTGTAAAGGGGTTAATAAGGA
ATATTTGATGTATAGTGCCTTGACTAGAGATCATAATCAGCCATACCACATTTGTAGAGGTTTTACTTGC
TTTAAAAAACCTCCCACACCTCCCCCTGAACCTGAAACATAAAATGAATGCAATTGTTGTTGTTAACTTG
TTTATTGCAGCTTATAATGGTTACAAATAAAGCAATAGCATCACAAATTTCACAAATAAAGCATTTTTTT
CACTGCATTCTAGTTGTGGTTTGTCCAAACTCATCAATGTATCTTATCATGTCTGGATCAACTGGATAAC
TCAAGCTAACCAAAATCATCCCAAACTTCCCACCCCATACCCTATTACCACTGCCAATTACCTGTGGTTT
CATTTACTCTAAACCTGTGATTCCTCTGAATTATTTTCATTTTAAAGAAATTGTATTTGTTAAATATGTA
CTACAAACTTAGTAGTTGGAAGGGCTAATTCACTCCCAAAGAAGACAAGATATCCTTGATCTGTGGATCT
ACCACACACAAGGCTACTTCCCTGATTAGCAGAACTACACACCAGGGCCAGGGGTCAGATATCCACTGAC
CTTTGGATGGTGCTACAAGCTAGTACCAGTTGAGCCAGATAAGGTAGAAGAGGCCAATAAAGGAGAGAAC
ACCAGCTTGTTACACCCTGTGAGCCTGCATGGGATGGATGACCCGGAGAGAGAAGTGTTAGAGTGGAGGT
TTGACAGCCGCCTAGCATTTCATCACGTGGCCCGAGAGCTGCATCCGGAGTACTTCAAGAACTGCTGATA
TCGAGCTTGCTACAAGGGACTTTCCGCTGGGGACTTTCCAGGGAGGCGTGGCCTGGGCGGGACTGGGGAG
TGGCGAGCCCTCAGATCCTGCATATAAGCAGCTGCTTTTTGCCTGTACTGGGTCTCTCTGGTTAGACCAG
ATCTGAGCCTGGGAGCTCTCTGGCTAACTAGGGAACCCACTGCTTAAGCCTCAATAAAGCTTGCCTTGAG
TGCTTCAAGTAGTGTGTGCCCGTCTGTTGTGTGACTCTGGTAACTAGAGATCCCTCAGACCCTTTTAGTC
AGTGTGGAAAATCTCTAGCAGTGGCGCCCGAACAGGGACTTGAAAGCGAAAGGGAAACCAGAGGAGCTCT
CTCGACGCAGGACTCGGCTTGCTGAAGCGCGCACGGCAAGAGGCGAGGGGCGGCGACTGGTGAGTACGCC
AAAAATTTTGACTAGCGGAGGCTAGAAGGAGAGAGATGGGTGCGAGAGCGTCAGTATTAAGCGGGGGAGA
ATTAGATCGCGATGGGAAAAAATTCGGTTAAGGCCAGGGGGAAAGAAAAAATATAAATTAAAACATATAG
TATGGGCAAGCAGGGAGCTAGAACGATTCGCAGTTAATCCTGGCCTGTTAGAAACATCAGAAGGCTGTAG
ACAAATACTGGGACAGCTACAACCATCCCTTCAGACAGGATCAGAAGAACTTAGATCATTATATAATACA
GTAGCAACCCTCTATTGTGTGCATCAAAGGATAGAGATAAAAGACACCAAGGAAGCTTTAGACAAGATAG
AGGAAGAGCAAAACAAAAGTAAGACCACCGCACAGCAAGCGGCCGGCCGCTGATCTTCAGACCTGGAGGA
GGAGATATGAGGGACAATTGGAGAAGTGAATTATATAAATATAAAGTAGTAAAAATTGAACCATTAGGAG
TAGCACCCACCAAGGCAAAGAGAAGAGTGGTGCAGAGAGAAAAAAGAGCAGTGGGAATAGGAGCTTTGTT
CCTTGGGTTCTTGGGAGCAGCAGGAAGCACTATGGGCGCAGCGTCAATGACGCTGACGGTACAGGCCAGA
CAATTATTGTCTGGTATAGTGCAGCAGCAGAACAATTTGCTGAGGGCTATTGAGGCGCAACAGCATCTGT
TGCAACTCACAGTCTGGGGCATCAAGCAGCTCCAGGCAAGAATCCTGGCTGTGGAAAGATACCTAAAGGA
TCAACAGCTCCTGGGGATTTGGGGTTGCTCTGGAAAACTCATTTGCACCACTGCTGTGCCTTGGAATGCT
AGTTGGAGTAATAAATCTCTGGAACAGATTTGGAATCACACGACCTGGATGGAGTGGGACAGAGAAATTA
ACAATTACACAAGCTTAATACACTCCTTAATTGAAGAATCGCAAAACCAGCAAGAAAAGAATGAACAAGA
ATTATTGGAATTAGATAAATGGGCAAGTTTGTGGAATTGGTTTAACATAACAAATTGGCTGTGGTATATA
AAATTATTCATAATGATAGTAGGAGGCTTGGTAGGTTTAAGAATAGTTTTTGCTGTACTTTCTATAGTGA
ATAGAGTTAGGCAGGGATATTCACCATTATCGTTTCAGACCCACCTCCCAACCCCGAGGGGACCCGACAG
GCCCGAAGGAATAGAAGAAGAAGGTGGAGAGAGAGACAGAGACAGATCCATTCGATTAGTGAACGGATCT
CGACGGTATCGCCAAATGGCAGTATTCATCCACAATTTTAAAAGAAAAGGGGGGATTGGGGGGTACAGTG
CAGGGGAAAGAATAGTAGACATAATAGCAACAGACATACAAACTAAAGAATTACAAAAACAAATTACAAA
AATTCAAAATTTTCGGGTTTATTACAGGGACAGCAGAGATCCAGTTTGGATCGATAAGCTTGATATCGAA
TTCCTGCAGCCCCGATAAAATAAAAGATTTTATTTAGTCTCCAGAAAAAGGGGGGAATGAAAGACCCCAC
CTGTAGGTTTGGCAAGCTAGCTGCAGTAACGCCATTTTGCAAGGCATGGAAAAATACCAAACCAAGAATA
GAGAAGTTCAGATCAAGGGCGGGTACATGAAAATAGCTAACGTTGGGCCAAACAGGATATCTGCGGTGAG
CAGTTTCGGCCCCGGCCCGGGGCCAAGAACAGATGGTCACCGCAGTTTCGGCCCCGGCCCGAGGCCAAGA
ACAGATGGTCCCCAGATATGGCCCAACCCTCAGCAGTTTCTTAAGACCCATCAGATGTTTCCAGGCTCCC
CCAAGGACCTGAAATGACCCTGCGCCTTATTTGAATTAACCAATCAGCCTGCTTCTCGCTTCTGTTCGCG
CGCTTCTGCTTCCCGAGCTCTATAAAAGAGCTCACAACCCCTCACTCGGCGCGCCAGTCCTCCGACAGAC
TGAGTCGCCCGGGGGGGATCTGGAGCTCTCGAGAATTCTCACGCGTCTGCAGGATATCAAGCTTGCGGTA
CCGCGGGCCCGGATGGTGAGCAAGGGCGAGGAGCTGTTCACCGGGGTGGTGCCCATCCTGGTCGAGCTGG
ACGGCGACGTAAACGGCCACAAGTTCAGCGTGTCCGGCGAGGGCGAGGGCGATGCCACCTACGGCAAGCT
GACCCTGAAGTTCATCTGCACCACCGGCAAGCTGCCCGTGCCCTGGCCCACCCTCGTGACCACCCTGACC
TACGGCGTGCAGTGCTTCAGCCGCTACCCCGACCACATGAAGCAGCACGACTTCTTCAAGTCCGCCATGC
CCGAAGGCTACGTCCAGGAGCGCACCATCTTCTTCAAGGACGACGGCAACTACAAGACCCGCGCCGAGGT
GAAGTTCGAGGGCGACACCCTGGTGAACCGCATCGAGCTGAAGGGCATCGACTTCAAGGAGGACGGCAAC
ATCCTGGGGCACAAGCTGGAGTACAACTACAACAGCCACAACGTCTATATCATGGCCGACAAGCAGAAGA
ACGGCATCAAGGTGAACTTCAAGATCCGCCACAACATCGAGGACGGCAGCGTGCAGCTCGCCGACCACTA
CCAGCAGAACACCCCCATCGGCGACGGCCCCGTGCTGCTGCCCGACAACCACTACCTGAGCACCCAGTCC
GCCCTGAGCAAAGACCCCAACGAGAAGCGCGATCACATGGTCCTGCTGGAGTTCGTGACCGCCGCCGGGA
TCACTCTCGGCATGGACGAGCTGTACAAGCTCGAGAAAATGTCCAAGGATGGTAAGAAAAAGAAGAAGAA
GTCAAAAACCAAGTGTGTTATCATGTAAGCGGCCGCGACTCTAGAGTCGACCTGCAGGCATGCAAGCTTG
ATATCAAGCTTATCGATAATCAACCTCTGGATTACAAAATTTGTGAAAGATTGACTGGTATTCTTAACTA
TGTTGCTCCTTTTACGCTATGTGGATACGCTGCTTTAATGCCTTTGTATCATGCTATTGCTTCCCGTATG
GCTTTCATTTTCTCCTCCTTGTATAAATCCTGGTTGCTGTCTCTTTATGAGGAGTTGTGGCCCGTTGTCA
GGCAACGTGGCGTGGTGTGCACTGTGTTTGCTGACGCAACCCCCACTGGTTGGGGCATTGCCACCACCTG
TCAGCTCCTTTCCGGGACTTTCGCTTTCCCCCTCCCTATTGCCACGGCGGAACTCATCGCCGCCTGCCTT
GCCCGCTGCTGGACAGGGGCTCGGCTGTTGGGCACTGACAATTCCGTGGTGTTGTCGGGGAAATCATCGT
CCTTTCCTTGGCTGCTCGCCTGTGTTGCCACCTGGATTCTGCGCGGGACGTCCTTCTGCTACGTCCCTTC
GGCCCTCAATCCAGCGGACCTTCCTTCCCGCGGCCTGCTGCCGGCTCTGCGGCCTCTTCCGCGTCTTCGC
CTTCGCCCTCAGACGAGTCGGATCTCCCTTTGGGCCGCCTCCCCGCAT
